>Addgene plasmid #171618 | pAAV-pCMV-TM-Kv2.1-CaM-NES-TevN-AsLOV2-TEVseq-tTA | addgene full sequence | sequence record 337521 | Addgene NGS Result
CCTGCAGGCAGCTGCGCGCTCGCTCGCTCACTGAGGCCGCCCGGGCGTCGGGCGACCTTTGGTCGCCCGG
CCTCAGTGAGCGAGCGCGCAGAGAGGGAGTGGCCAACTCCATCACTAGGGGTTCCTGCGGCCGCACGCGT
CTCTTCGCTATTACGCCAGTCGACCGCCAATTCAATATGGCGTATATGGACTCATGCCAATTCAATATGG
TGGATCTGGACCTGTGCCAATTCAATATGGCGTATATGGACTCGTGCCAATTCAATATGGTGGATCTGGA
CCCCAGCCAATTCAATATGGCGGACTTGGCACCATGCCAATTCAATATGGCGGACCTGGCACTGTGCCAA
CTGGGGAGGGGTCTACTTGGCACGGTGCCAAGTTTGAGGAGGGGTCTTGGCCCTGTGCCAAGTCCGCCAT
ATTGAATTGGCATGGTGCCAATAATGGCGGCCATATTGGCTATATGCCAGGATCAATATATAGGCAATAT
CCAATATGGCCCTATGCCAATATGGCTATTGGCCAGGTTCAATACTATGTATTGGCCCTATGCCATATAG
TATTCCATATATGGGTTTTCCTATTGACGTAGATAGCCCCTCCCAATGGGCGGTCCCATATACCATATAT
GGGGCTTCCTAATACCGCCCATAGCCACTCCCCCATTGACGTCAATGGTCTCTATATATGGTCTTTCCTA
TTGACGTCATATGGGCGGTCCTATTGACGTATATGGCGCCTCCCCCATTGACGTCAATTACGGTAAATGG
CCCGCCTGGCTCAATGCCCATTGACGTCAATAGGACCACCCACCATTGACGTCAATGGGATGGCTCATTG
CCCATTCATATCCGTTCTCACGCCCCCTATTGACGTCAATGACGGTAAATGGCCCACTTGGCAGTACATC
AATATCTATTAATAGTAACTTGGCAAGTACATTACTATTGGAAGTACGCCAGGGTACATTGGCAGTACTC
CCATTGACGTCAATGGCGGTAAATGGCCCGCGATGGCTGCCAAGTACATCCCCATTGACGTCAATGGGGA
GGGGCAATGACGCAAATGGGCGTTCCATTGACGTAAATGGGCGGTAGGCGTGCCTAATGGGAGGTCTATA
TAAGCAATGCTCGTTTAGGGAACCGCCATTCTGCCTGGGGACGTCGGAGCAAGCTTTCATTTAGGTGACA
CTATAGAATACAAGCTACTTGTTCTATGGAGACAGACACACTCCTGCTATGGGTACTGCTGCTCTGGGTT
CCAGGTTCCACTGGTGACGAACAAAAACTCATCTCAGAAGAGGATCTGAATGCTGTGGGCCAGGACACGC
AGGAGGTCATCGTGGTGCCACACTCCTTGCCCTTTAAGGTGGTGGTGATCTCAGCCATCCTGGCCCTGGT
GGTGCTCACCATCATCTCCCTTATCATCCTCATCATGCTTTGGCAGAAGAAGCCACGTCAGTCCCAGCCT
ATTCTGAACACCAAAGAGATGGCCCCCCAGAGTAAACCCCCTGAGGAGCTGGAAATGTCCTCAATGCCCT
CCCCTGTGGCACCTCTTCCTGCAAGAACAGAGGGCGTGATCGACATGAGGTCCATGAGTTCTATTGACTC
TTTTATCTCATGCGCCACCGATTTTCCAGAGGCTACGCGGTTTCTCGAGATGCCGGACCAACTGACTGAA
GAGCAGATCGCAGAATTTAAAGAGGCTTTCTCCCTATTTGACAAGGACGGGGATGGGACAATAACAACCA
AGGAGCTGGGGACGGTGATGCGGTCTCTGGGGCAGAACCCCACAGAAGCAGAGCTGCAAGACATGATCAA
TGAAGTAGATGCCGACGGTGACGGCACAATCGACTTCCCTGAGTTCCTGACAATGATGGCAAGAAAAATG
AAATACAGGGACACGGAAGAAGAAATTAGAGAAGCGTTCGGTGTGTTTGATAAGGATGGCAATGGCTACA
TCAGTGCAGCAGAGCTTCGCCACGTGATGACAAACCTTGGAGAGAAGTTAACAGATGAAGAGGTTGATGA
AATGATCAGGGAAGCAGACATCGATGGGGATGGTCAGGTAAACTACGAAGAGTTTGTACAAATGATGACA
GCGAAGGCATGCGGTGGCGGTGGCTCTGGAGGTGGTGGGTCCGGAGGAGGCGGCCGCTCCGGTGGATCCA
TGCTTCAACTTCCTCCTCTTGAACGTCTTACTCTCGAAATGGGCGAGAGCCTGTTCAAGGGACCTAGGGA
CTACAACCCTATCAGTAGCACAATTTGTCACCTGACCAACGAGAGTGATGGCCACACAACAAGCCTGTAC
GGCATCGGGTTCGGACCCTTTATCATCACCAACAAGCACCTGTTCAGGCGGAATAATGGCACTCTGCTGG
TGCAGAGCCTGCACGGGGTGTTCAAAGTGAAGAACACAACCACTCTGCAGCAGCACCTGATCGATGGGCG
GGATATGATCATCATTAGGATGCCCAAGGACTTCCCCCCTTTTCCTCAGAAACTGAAGTTCCGAGAGCCC
CAGAGAGAGGAGAGAATCTGTCTGGTGACCACAAACTTTCAGGAGCTCGGTAGTGGTAGTGGGGAGTTTC
TGGCAACCACACTGGAACGGATCGAGAAAAATTTCGTGATTACTGATCCGAGACTGCCTGACAACCCAAT
CATTTTTGCGAGCGATTCCTTCCTGCAGCTGACAGAATATTCTCGGGAAGAGATCCTGGGGCGCAATTGC
CGTTTTCTGCAGGGACCCGAGACAGACCGTGCCACTGTTCGGAAAATCAGAGATGCTATTGACAACCAGA
CTGAAGTGACCGTTCAGCTGATCAATTATACCAAGAGCGGCAAGAAGTTCTGGAACGTGTTCCACCTGCA
GCCGATGCGCGATTATAAGGGCGACGTCCAGTACTTCATTGGCGTGCAGCTGGATGGCACCGAACGTCTT
CATGGCGCCGCTGAGCGTGAGGCGGTCTGCCTGATCAAAAAGACAGCCTTTCAGATTGAGAACCTGTACT
TCCAGGGCTCTAGATTAGATAAAAGTAAAGTGATTAACAGCGCATTAGAGCTGCTTAATGAGGTCGGAAT
CGAAGGTTTAACAACCCGTAAACTCGCCCAGAAGCTAGGTGTAGAGCAGCCTACATTGTATTGGCATGTA
AAAAATAAGCGGGCTTTGCTCGACGCCTTAGCCATTGAGATGTTAGATAGGCACCATACTCACTTTTGCC
CTTTAGAAGGGGAAAGCTGGCAAGATTTTTTACGTAATAACGCTAAAAGTTTTAGATGTGCTTTACTAAG
TCATCGCGATGGAGCAAAAGTACATTTAGGTACACGGCCTACAGAAAAACAGTATGAAACTCTCGAAAAT
CAATTAGCCTTTTTATGCCAACAAGGTTTTTCACTAGAGAATGCATTATATGCACTCAGCGCTGTGGGGC
ATTTTACTTTAGGTTGCGTATTGGAAGATCAAGAGCATCAAGTCGCTAAAGAAGAAAGGGAAACACCTAC
TACTGATAGTATGCCGCCATTATTACGACAAGCTATCGAATTATTTGATCACCAAGGTGCAGAGCCAGCC
TTCTTATTCGGCCTTGAATTGATCATATGCGGATTAGAAAAACAACTTAAATGTGAAAGTGGGTCCGCGT
ACAGCCGCGCGCGTACGAAAAACAATTACGGGTCTACCATCGAGGGCCTGCTCGATCTCCCGGACGACGA
CGCCCCCGAAGAGGCGGGGCTGGCGGCTCCGCGCCTGTCCTTTCTCCCCGCGGGACACACGCGCAGACTG
TCGACGGCCCCCCCGACCGATGTCAGCCTGGGGGACGAGCTCCACTTAGACGGCGAGGACGTGGCGATGG
CGCATGCCGACGCGCTAGACGATTTCGATCTGGACATGTTGGGGGACGGGGATTCCCCGGGTCCGGGATT
TACCCCCCACGACTCCGCCCCCTACGGCGCTCTGGATATGGCCGACTTCGAGTTTGAGCAGATGTTTACC
GATGCCCTTGGAATTGACGAGTACGGTGGGTAGGCTAGCCTCCCTATAGTGAGTCGTATTACGTAGATCC
AGACATGATAAGATACATTGATGAGTTTGGACAAACCACAACTAGAATGCAGTGAAAAAAATGCTTTATT
TGTGAAATTTGTGATGCTATTGCTTTATTTGTAACCATTATAAGCTGCAATAAACAAGTTGGTAACCACG
TGCGGACCGAGCGGCCGCAGGAACCCCTAGTGATGGAGTTGGCCACTCCCTCTCTGCGCGCTCGCTCGCT
CACTGAGGCCGGGCGACCAAAGGTCGCCCGACGCCCGGGCTTTGCCCGGGCGGCCTCAGTGAGCGAGCGA
GCGCGCAGCTGCCTGCAGGGGCGCCTGATGCGGTATTTTCTCCTTACGCATCTGTGCGGTATTTCACACC
GCATA
[95 nt withheld, positions 4416-4510]
T
[46 nt withheld, positions 4512-4557]
C
[141 nt withheld, positions 4559-4699]
CCTTTGACGTTGGAGTCCACGTTCTTT
[37 nt withheld, positions 4727-4763]
ACTCTATCTCGGGCTATTCTTTTGATTTATAAGGGATTTTGCCGATTTCGGTCTATTGGTTAAAAAATGA
GCTGATTTAACAAAAATTTAACGCGAATTTTAACAAAATATTAACGTTTACAATTTTATGGTGCACTCTC
AGTACAATCTGCTCTGATGCCGCATAGTTAAGCCAGCCCCGACACCCGCCAACACCCGCTGACGCGCCCT
GACGGGCTTGTCTGCTCCCGGCATCCGCTTACAGACAAGCTGTGACCGTCTCCGGGAGCTGCATGTGTCA
GAGGTTTTCACCGTCATCACCGAAACGCGCGAGACGAAAGGGCCTCGTGATACGCCTATTTTTATAGGTT
AATGTCATGATAATAATGGTTTCTTAGACGTCAGGTGGCACTTTTCGGGGAAATGTGCGCGGAACCCCTA
TTTGTTTATTTTTCTAAATACATTCAAATATGTATCCGCTCATGAGACAATAACCCTGATAAATGCTTCA
ATAATATTGAAAAAGGAAGAGTATGAGTATTCAACATTTCCGTGTCGCCCTTATTCCCTTTTTTGCGGCA
TTTTGCCTTCCTGTTTTTGCTCACCCAGAAACGCTGGTGAAAGTAAAAGATGCTGAAGATCAGTTGGGTG
CACGAGTGGGTTACATCGAACTGGATCTCAACAGCGGTAAGATCCTTGAGAGTTTTCGCCCCGAAGAACG
TTTTCCAATGATGAGCACTTTTAAAGTTCTGCTATGTGGCGCGGTATTATCCCGTATTGACGCCGGGCAA
GAGCAACTCGGTCGCCGCATACACTATTCTCAGAATGACTTGGTTGAGTACTCACCAGTCACAGAAAAGC
ATCTTACGGATGGCATGACAGTAAGAGAATTATGCAGTGCTGCCATAACCATGAGTGATAACACTGCGGC
CAACTTACTTCTGACAACGATCGGAGGACCGAAGGAGCTAACCGCTTTTTTGCACAACATGGGGGATCAT
GTAACTCGCCTTGATCGTTGGGAACCGGAGCTGAATGAAGCCATACCAAACGACGAGCGTGACACCACGA
TGCCTGTAGCAATGGCAACAACGTTGCGCAAACTATTAACTGGCGAACTACTTACTCTAGCTTCCCGGCA
ACAATTAATAGACTGGATGGAGGCGGATAAAGTTGCAGGACCACTTCTGCGCTCGGCCCTTCCGGCTGGC
TGGTTTATTGCTGATAAATCTGGAGCCGGTGAGCGTGGGTCTCGCGGTATCATTGCAGCACTGGGGCCAG
ATGGTAAGCCCTCCCGTATCGTAGTTATCTACACGACGGGGAGTCAGGCAACTATGGATGAACGAAATAG
ACAGATCGCTGAGATAGGTGCCTCACTGATTAAGCATTGGTAACTGTCAGACCAAGTTTACTCATATATA
CTTTAGATTGATTTAAAACTTCATTTTTAATTTAAAAGGATCTAGGTGAAGATCCTTTTTGATAATCTCA
TGACCAAAATCCCTTAACGTGAGTTTTCGTTCCACTGAGCGTCAGACCCCGTAGAAAAGATCAAAGGATC
TTCTTGAGATCCTTTTTTTCTGCGCGTAATCTGCTGCTTGCAAACAAAAAAACCACCGCTACCAGCGGTG
GTTTGTTTGCCGGATCAAGAGCTACCAACTCTTTTTCCGAAGGTAACTGGCTTCAGCAGAGCGCAGATAC
CAAATACTGTTCTTCTAGTGTAGCCGTAGTTAGGCCACCACTTCAAGAACTCTGTAGCACCGCCTACATA
CCTCGCTCTGCTAATCCTGTTACCAGTGGCTGCTGCCAGTGGCGATAAGTCGTGTCTTACCGGGTTGGAC
TCAAGACGATAGTTACCGGATAAGGCGCAGCGGTCGGGCTGAACGGGGGGTTCGTGCACACAGCCCAGCT
TGGAGCGAACGACCTACACCGAACTGAGATACCTACAGCGTGAGCTATGAGAAAGCGCCACGCTTCCCGA
AGGGAGAAAGGCGGACAGGTATCCGGTAAGCGGCAGGGTCGGAACAGGAGAGCGCACGAGGGAGCTTCCA
GGGGGAAACGCCTGGTATCTTTATAGTCCTGTCGGGTTTCGCCACCTCTGACTTGAGCGTCGATTTTTGT
GATGCTCGTCAGGGGGGCGGAGCCTATGGAAAAACGCCAGCAACGCGGCCTTTTTACGGTTCCTGGCCTT
TTGCTGGCCTTTTGCTCACATGT
Features (pLannotate 1.2.2; 23 found; start..end, strand, type, name):
     12..39      +  repeat_region  AAV2 ITR (fragment): inverted terminal repeat of adeno-associated virus serotype 2 inverted
     68..86      +  repeat_region  AAV2 ITR (fragment): inverted terminal repeat of adeno-associated virus serotype 2 inverted
    141..159     -  CDS            lacZα (fragment): LacZα fragment of β-galactosidase; lacZ fragment
    166..1143    +  promoter       CMV IE94 promoter: enhancer/promoter region of simian cytomegalovirus major immediate early transcription unit IE94
   1179..1197    +  promoter       SP6 promoter: promoter for bacteriophage SP6 RNA polymerase
   1216..1278    +  sig_peptide    Igκ leader: leader sequence from mouse immunoglobulin κ light chain
   1312..1458    +  CDS            PDGFRβ TM domain: transmembrane domain from platelet derived growth factor receptor beta
   1459..1665    +  CDS            Kcnb1 (fragment): KCNB1_RAT - Experimental evidence at protein level: Swiss-Prot protein existence level 1. Voltage-gated potassium channel that mediates transmembrane potassium transport in excitable membranes, primarily in the brain, but also in the pancreas and cardiovascular system. Contributes to the regulation of the action potential (AP) repolarization, duration and frequency of repetitive AP firing in neurons, muscle cells and endocrine cells and plays a role in homeostatic attenuation of electrical excitability throughout the brain (PubMed:10024359, PubMed:10618149, PubMed:12451110, PubMed:17379638, Pu
   1666..2106    +  CDS            calmodulin: calcium-binding protein
   2176..2562    +  CDS            POLG_TEV (fragment): Experimental evidence at protein level: Swiss-Prot protein existence level 1. [Nuclear inclusion protein A]: has RNA-binding and proteolytic activities. From Tobacco etch virus (TEV).
   2611..2928    +  CDS            miniSOG: miniSOG is a basic (constitutively fluorescent) cyan fluorescent protein published in 2011, derived from Arabidopsis thaliana. It requires the cofactor flavin for fluorescence.
   3019..3635    +  CDS            TetR (fragment): tetracycline repressor TetR; tetR from transposon Tn10; TetR binds to the tetracycline operator tetO to inhibit transcription. This inhibition can be relieved by adding tetracycline or doxycycline.
   3787..4020    +  CDS            VP16 AD: transcriptional activation domain of herpes simplex virus protein VP16 (Triezenberg et al., 1988; Cousens et al., 1989); UL48
   4033..4051    -  promoter       T7 promoter: promoter for bacteriophage T7 RNA polymerase
   4056..4190    -  polyA_signal   SV40 poly(A) signal: SV40 polyadenylation signal
   4219..4359    +  repeat_region  AAV2 ITR: inverted terminal repeat of adeno-associated virus serotype 2 inverted
   4364..4415    -  misc_feature   bom (fragment): basis of mobility region from pBR322
   4434..4889    +  rep_origin     f1 ori (sequence partly withheld): f1 bacteriophage origin of replication; arrow indicates direction of (+) strand synthesis
   4890..4939    -  misc_feature   bom (fragment): basis of mobility region from pBR322
   5041..5076    -  CDS            rop (fragment): Rop protein, which maintains plasmids at low copy number; rop
   5171..5275    +  promoter       AmpR promoter: bla
   5276..6136    +  CDS            AmpR: β-lactamase; bla; confers resistance to ampicillin, carbenicillin, and related antibiotics
   6307..6895    +  rep_origin     ori: high-copy-number ColE1/pMB1/pBR322/pUC origin of replication
