[The description below was written by a language model from this plasmid's Addgene catalogue record and pLannotate feature annotations shown in this document.]
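Description:
pAAV-pCMV-TM-Kv2.1-CaM-NES-TevN-AsLOV2-TEVseq-tTA is an AAV transfer plasmid of about 6.9 kb that encodes one component of soma-targeted Cal-Light, a synthetic system for tagging active neurons. It is propagated in bacteria through a high-copy ColE1/pUC-type origin with ampicillin selection (AmpR), and it also carries an f1 origin. The expression cassette lies between AAV2 inverted terminal repeats, which allow it to be packaged into recombinant AAV. The annotation detects a full ITR downstream but only short fragments of the upstream one, which may reflect the difficulty of sequencing or annotating these repeats.

The catalogue gives the promoter as CMV, and the feature table annotates it as a simian CMV IE94 enhancer/promoter. It drives a single fusion protein of roughly 2.8 kb, and the transcript ends at an SV40 polyadenylation signal. The fusion begins with an Igκ leader and a PDGFRβ transmembrane domain that anchor it in the membrane. A fragment of rat Kv2.1 (Kcnb1) follows and provides the soma-targeting motif. Next come calmodulin, a nuclear export signal (named in the construct but not annotated), the N-terminal fragment of TEV protease, the AsLOV2 light-sensing domain, a TEV cleavage sequence, and the tTA transactivator (TetR fused to the VP16 activation domain). The region corresponding to AsLOV2 is labelled miniSOG in the feature table, probably because both are LOV2-type domains. A Myc tag is recorded in the catalogue but is not annotated.

By design, calcium-bound calmodulin would recruit a partner carried on a separate construct that supplies the complementary TEV protease half, which is not part of this record. Blue light would act on AsLOV2 to expose the cleavage site. Only when calcium and light coincide would tTA be released to activate a tetO-driven reporter, with expression restricted to the cell body.
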