Addgene plasmid #171618: pAAV-pCMV-TM-Kv2.1-CaM-NES-TevN-AsLOV2-TEVseq-tTA
Purpose: AAV Soma-targeted Cal-Light with Kv2.1
Depositing lab: Hyungbae Kwon. Depositing organization: Johns Hopkins University and School of Medicine. Publication: Tagging active neurons by soma-targeted Cal-Light. Hyun JH, Nagahama K, Namkung H, Mignocchi N, Roh SE, Hannan P, Krussel S, Kwak C, McElroy A, Liu B, Cui M, Lee S, Lee D, Huganir RL, Worley PF, Sawa A, Kwon HB. Nat Commun. 2022 Dec 12;13(1):7692. doi: 10.1038/s41467-022-35406-y. PubMed 36509775.
Backbone
  Vector backbone: pAAV
  Total vector size (bp): 6933
  Vector type: Mammalian Expression, AAV, Synthetic Biology
Growth in bacteria
  Bacterial resistance: Ampicillin, 100 μg/mL
  Growth temperature: 30°C
  Growth strain: NEB Stable
  Copy number: High Copy
Gene/Insert
  Gene/Insert name: TM-Kv2.1-CaM-NES-TevN-AsLOV2-TEVseq-tTA
  Species: Synthetic
  Insert size (bp): 2807
  Promoter: CMV
  Tag / fusion protein: Myc
  Cloning method: Restriction Enzyme; 5′ cloning site N/A (unknown if destroyed); 3′ cloning site N/A (unknown if destroyed)
  Sequencing primers: 5′ N/A
Terms and licenses: Academic/Nonprofit Terms; Industry Terms: Not Available to Industry
Depositor comments: Please visit https://www.biorxiv.org/content/10.1101/2021.10.13.464095v1 for bioRxiv preprint.
How to cite: pAAV-pCMV-TM-Kv2.1-CaM-NES-TevN-AsLOV2-TEVseq-tTA was a gift from Hyungbae Kwon (Addgene plasmid # 171618 ; http://n2t.net/addgene:171618 ; RRID:Addgene_171618)
